Addgene plasmid #163497: AiP11253 - pAAV-eHGT_017h-minBG-SYFP2-WPRE3-BGHpA (Alias: CN1253)
Purpose: Direct-expressing SYFP2 AAV Virus
Depositing lab: Allen Institute for Brain Science & Boaz Levi. Depositing organization: Allen Institute. Publication: A suite of enhancer AAVs and transgenic mouse lines for genetic access to cortical cell types. Ben-Simon Y, Hooper M, Narayan S, Daigle TL, Dwivedi D, Way SW, Oster A, Stafford DA, Mich JK, Taormina MJ, Martinez RA, Opitz-Araya X, Roth JR, Alexander JR, Allen S, Amster A, Arbuckle J, Ayala A, Baker PM, Bakken TE, Barcelli T, Barta S, Bendrick J, Bertagnolli D, Bielstein C, Bishwakarma P, Bowlus J, Boyer G, Brouner K, Casian B, Casper T, Chakka AB, Chakrabarty R, Chance RK, Chavan S, Clark M, Colbert K, Collman F, Daniel S, Departee M, DiValentin P, Donadio N, Dotson N, Egdorf T, Fliss T, Gabitto M, Garcia J, Gary A, Gasperini M, Gloe J, Goldy J, Gore BB, Graybuck L, Greisman N, Haeseleer F, Halterman C, Haradon Z, Hastings SD, Helback O, Ho W, Hockemeyer D, Huang C, Huff S, Hunker A, Johansen N, Jones D, Juneau Z, Kalmbach B, Kannan M, Khem S, Kussick E, Kutsal R, Larsen R, Lee C, Lee AY, Leibly M, Lenz GH, Li S, Liang E, Lusk N, Madigan Z, Malloy J, Malone J, McCue R, Melchor J, Mollenkopf T, Moosman S, Morin E, Newman D, Ng L, Ngo K, Omstead V, Otto S, Oyama A, Pena N, Pham T, Phillips E, Pom CA, Potekhina L, Ransford S, Ray PL, Rette D, Reynoldson C, Rimorin C, Rocha D, Ruiz A, Sanchez REA, Sawyer L, Sedeno-Cortes A, Sevigny JP, Shapovalova N, Shepard N, Shulga L, Sigler AR, Siverts L, Soliman S, Somasundaram S, Staats B, Stewart K, Szelenyi E, Tieu M, Trader C, Tran A, van Velthoven CTJ, Walker M, Wang Y, Weed N, Wirthlin M, Wood T, Wynalda B, Yao Z, Zhou T, Ariza J, Dee N, Reding M, Ronellenfitch K, Mufti S, Sunkin SM, Smith KA, Esposito L, Waters J, Thyagarajan B, Yao S, Lein ES, Zeng H, Levi BP, Ngai J, Ting JT, Tasic B. Cell. 2025 May 16:S0092-8674(25)00513-6. doi: 10.1016/j.cell.2025.05.002. PubMed 40403729.
Backbone
  Vector backbone: scAAV-eHGT_017h-minBG-SYFP2-WPRE3-BGHpA
  Backbone manufacturer: Allen Institute
  Vector type: AAV
Growth in bacteria
  Bacterial resistance: Ampicillin, 100 μg/mL
  Growth temperature: 37°C
  Growth strain: NEB Stable
  Copy number: High Copy
Gene/Insert
  Gene/Insert name: SYFP2
  Species: Synthetic
  Insert size (bp): 720
  Promoter: minBetaGlobin
  Cloning method: Ligation Independent Cloning
  Sequencing primers: 5′ AGCGCACGAGGGAGCTT; 3′ ACGTCGCCGTCCAGCTC
Terms and licenses: Academic/Nonprofit Terms; Industry Terms: Not Available to Industry
Depositor comments: Funded by BRAIN initiative.
How to cite: AiP11253 - pAAV-eHGT_017h-minBG-SYFP2-WPRE3-BGHpA (Alias: CN1253) was a gift from Allen Institute for Brain Science & Boaz Levi (Addgene plasmid # 163497 ; http://n2t.net/addgene:163497 ; RRID:Addgene_163497)
