[The description below was written by a language model from this plasmid's Addgene catalogue record and pLannotate feature annotations shown in this document.]
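Description:
AiP11253 - pAAV-eHGT_017h-minBG-SYFP2-WPRE3-BGHpA (alias CN1253) is an AAV transfer plasmid for producing recombinant virus that directly expresses the yellow fluorescent protein SYFP2. The listed backbone name carries an "scAAV" prefix, suggesting a self-complementary genome design. The annotation is compatible with that, since the AAV2 ITRs are detected only as fragments of unequal length, but the record does not state it explicitly. In bacteria the roughly 4.7 kb plasmid replicates from a high-copy ColE1/pUC-type origin and is selected with ampicillin through the β-lactamase gene. The backbone also retains non-functional remnants of earlier cloning vectors: lac promoter/operator, and lacZα, lacI, rop and bom fragments. The recommended recombination-deficient host strain reflects the usual instability of ITR repeats.

The expression cassette lies between the ITRs, on the reverse strand of the sequenced record. According to the name and catalogue fields, the enhancer element eHGT_017h sits upstream of a minimal β-globin promoter. Neither part was picked up by the automated annotation, but both presumably occupy the unannotated stretch upstream of the SYFP2 coding sequence. A minimal promoter has little activity by itself, so expression depends largely on the attached enhancer, which is how enhancer AAVs restrict a reporter to particular cell populations. SYFP2, a rapidly maturing monomeric Aequorea-derived yellow protein, is followed by WPRE3, a shortened woodchuck posttranscriptional element that boosts transcript expression while saving packaging space (annotated as two WPRE fragments), and a bovine growth hormone polyadenylation signal.

The construct belongs to a collection of enhancer AAVs developed for genetic access to cortical cell types. The record does not state which cell type eHGT_017h targets.
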