Features (pLannotate 1.2.2; 17 found; start..end, strand, type, name):
    125..187     +  repeat_region  AAV2 ITR (fragment): inverted terminal repeat of adeno-associated virus serotype 2 inverted
    205..245     -  repeat_region  AAV2 ITR (fragment): inverted terminal repeat of adeno-associated virus serotype 2 inverted
    320..336     -  protein_bind   lac operator: The lac repressor binds to the lac operator to inhibit transcription in E. coli. This inhibition can be relieved by adding lactose or isopropyl-β-D-thiogalactopyranoside (IPTG). lac repressor encoded by lacI
    344..374     -  promoter       lac promoter: promoter for the E. coli lac operon
    389..410     -  protein_bind   CAP binding site: CAP binding activates transcription in the presence of cAMP. E. coli catabolite activator protein
    423..515     -  CDS            lacI (fragment): lac repressor; lacI; The lac repressor binds to the lac operator to inhibit transcription in E. coli. This inhibition can be relieved by adding lactose or isopropyl-β-D-thiogalactopyranoside (IPTG).
    698..1286    -  rep_origin     ori: high-copy-number ColE1/pMB1/pBR322/pUC origin of replication
   1457..2317    -  CDS            AmpR: β-lactamase; bla; confers resistance to ampicillin, carbenicillin, and related antibiotics
   2318..2422    -  promoter       AmpR promoter: bla
   2517..2552    +  CDS            rop (fragment): Rop protein, which maintains plasmids at low copy number; rop
   2654..2753    +  misc_feature   bom (fragment): basis of mobility region from pBR322
   2759..2916    -  CDS            lacZα (fragment): LacZα fragment of β-galactosidase; lacZ fragment
   2950..3055    -  repeat_region  AAV2 ITR (fragment): inverted terminal repeat of adeno-associated virus serotype 2 inverted
   3151..3262    -  polyA_signal   bGH poly(A) signal: bovine growth hormone polyadenylation signal
   3272..3352    -  misc_feature   WPRE (fragment): woodchuck hepatitis virus posttranscriptional regulatory element
   3358..3515    -  misc_feature   WPRE (fragment): woodchuck hepatitis virus posttranscriptional regulatory element
   3555..4271    -  CDS            SYFP2: SYFP2 is a basic (constitutively fluorescent) yellow fluorescent protein published in 2006, derived from Aequorea victoria. It is reported to be a very rapidly-maturing monomer with moderate acid sensitivity.
>Addgene plasmid #163497 | AiP11253 - pAAV-eHGT_017h-minBG-SYFP2-WPRE3-BGHpA (Alias: CN1253) | addgene full sequence | sequence record 325759 | Addgene NGS Result
GTGCCGCCCCGCCCAGGGTCCCTGCCACCCTGCACCTCCATGCTGCCCACCCCTTGGCCCTGTGGGTGTG
ACCTGCAGCCCTCAGGCTGTTACCACGCGTCCTAGGTCACGACTCCACCCCTCCAGGAACCCCTAGTGAT
GGAGTTGGCCACTCCCTCTCTGCGCGCTCGCTCGCTCACTGAGGCCGCCCGGGCAAAGCCCGGGCGGCCT
CAGTGAGCGAGCGAGCGCGCAGAGAGGGAGTGGCCCAGATCCCCCCGGGAAGCTTTCTAGATCTCGAGAG
CTTGGCGTAATCATGGTCATAGCTGTTTCCTGTGTGAAATTGTTATCCGCTCACAATTCCACACAACATA
CGAGCCGGAAGCATAAAGTGTAAAGCCTGGGGTGCCTAATGAGTGAGCTAACTCACATTAATTGCGTTGC
GCTCACTGCCCGCTTTCCAGTCGGGAAACCTGTCGTGCCAGCTGCATTAATGAATCGGCCAACGCGCGGG
GAGAGGCGGTTTGCGTATTGGGCGCTCTTCCGCTTCCTCGCTCACTGACTCGCTGCGCTCGGTCGTTCGG
CTGCGGCGAGCGGTATCAGCTCACTCAAAGGCGGTAATACGGTTATCCACAGAATCAGGGGATAACGCAG
GAAAGAACATGTGAGCAAAAGGCCAGCAAAAGGCCAGGAACCGTAAAAAGGCCGCGTTGCTGGCGTTTTT
CCATAGGCTCCGCCCCCCTGACGAGCATCACAAAAATCGACGCTCAAGTCAGAGGTGGCGAAACCCGACA
GGACTATAAAGATACCAGGCGTTTCCCCCTGGAAGCTCCCTCGTGCGCTCTCCTGTTCCGACCCTGCCGC
TTACCGGATACCTGTCCGCCTTTCTCCCTTCGGGAAGCGTGGCGCTTTCTCATAGCTCACGCTGTAGGTA
TCTCAGTTCGGTGTAGGTCGTTCGCTCCAAGCTGGGCTGTGTGCACGAACCCCCCGTTCAGCCCGACCGC
TGCGCCTTATCCGGTAACTATCGTCTTGAGTCCAACCCGGTAAGACACGACTTATCGCCACTGGCAGCAG
CCACTGGTAACAGGATTAGCAGAGCGAGGTATGTAGGCGGTGCTACAGAGTTCTTGAAGTGGTGGCCTAA
CTACGGCTACACTAGAAGAACAGTATTTGGTATCTGCGCTCTGCTGAAGCCAGTTACCTTCGGAAAAAGA
GTTGGTAGCTCTTGATCCGGCAAACAAACCACCGCTGGTAGCGGTGGTTTTTTTGTTTGCAAGCAGCAGA
TTACGCGCAGAAAAAAAGGATCTCAAGAAGATCCTTTGATCTTTTCTACGGGGTCTGACGCTCAGTGGAA
CGAAAACTCACGTTAAGGGATTTTGGTCATGAGATTATCAAAAAGGATCTTCACCTAGATCCTTTTAAAT
TAAAAATGAAGTTTTAAATCAATCTAAAGTATATATGAGTAAACTTGGTCTGACAGTTACCAATGCTTAA
TCAGTGAGGCACCTATCTCAGCGATCTGTCTATTTCGTTCATCCATAGTTGCCTGACTCCCCGTCGTGTA
GATAACTACGATACGGGAGGGCTTACCATCTGGCCCCAGTGCTGCAATGATACCGCGAGACCCACGCTCA
CCGGCTCCAGATTTATCAGCAATAAACCAGCCAGCCGGAAGGGCCGAGCGCAGAAGTGGTCCTGCAACTT
TATCCGCCTCCATCCAGTCTATTAATTGTTGCCGGGAAGCTAGAGTAAGTAGTTCGCCAGTTAATAGTTT
GCGCAACGTTGTTGCCATTGCTACAGGCATCGTGGTGTCACGCTCGTCGTTTGGTATGGCTTCATTCAGC
TCCGGTTCCCAACGATCAAGGCGAGTTACATGATCCCCCATGTTGTGCAAAAAAGCGGTTAGCTCCTTCG
GTCCTCCGATCGTTGTCAGAAGTAAGTTGGCCGCAGTGTTATCACTCATGGTTATGGCAGCACTGCATAA
TTCTCTTACTGTCATGCCATCCGTAAGATGCTTTTCTGTGACTGGTGAGTACTCAACCAAGTCATTCTGA
GAATAGTGTATGCGGCGACCGAGTTGCTCTTGCCCGGCGTCAATACGGGATAATACCGCGCCACATAGCA
GAACTTTAAAAGTGCTCATCATTGGAAAACGTTCTTCGGGGCGAAAACTCTCAAGGATCTTACCGCTGTT
GAGATCCAGTTCGATGTAACCCACTCGTGCACCCAACTGATCTTCAGCATCTTTTACTTTCACCAGCGTT
TCTGGGTGAGCAAAAACAGGAAGGCAAAATGCCGCAAAAAAGGGAATAAGGGCGACACGGAAATGTTGAA
TACTCATACTCTTCCTTTTTCAATATTATTGAAGCATTTATCAGGGTTATTGTCTCATGAGCGGATACAT
ATTTGAATGTATTTAGAAAAATAAACAAATAGGGGTTCCGCGCACATTTCCCCGAAAAGTGCCACCTGAC
GTCTAAGAAACCATTATTATCATGACATTAACCTATAAAAATAGGCGTATCACGAGGCCCTTTCGTCTCG
CGCGTTTCGGTGATGACGGTGAAAACCTCTGACACATGCAGCTCCCGGAGACGGTCACAGCTTGTCTGTA
AGCGGATGCCGGGAGCAGACAAGCCCGTCAGGGCGCGTCAGCGGGTGTTGGCGGGTGTCGGGGCTGGCTT
AACTATGCGGCATCAGAGCAGATTGTACTGAGAGTGCACCATATGCGGTGTGAAATACCGCACAGATGCG
TAAGGAGAAAATACCGCATCAGGCGCCATTCGCCATTCAGGCTGCGCAACTGTTGGGAAGGGCGATCGGT
GCGGGCCTCTTCGCTATTACGCCAGCTGGCGAAAGGGGGATGTGCTGCAAGGCGATTAAGTTGGGTAACG
CCAGGGTTTTCCCAGTCACGACGTTGTAAAACGACGGCCAGTGAATTGTCGACGCATGCGGGCCCGGATC
TGTCCCTCTCTGCGCGCTCGCTCGCTCACTGAGGCCGCCCGGGCAAAGCCCGGGCGTCGGGCGACCTTTG
GTCGCCCGGCCTCAGTGAGCGAGCGAGCGCGCAGAGAGGGAGTGGACTAGTCATGCCTGCTATTGTCTTC
CCAATCCTCCCCCTTGCTGTCCTGCCCCACCCCACCCCCCAGAATAGAATGACACCTACTCAGACAATGC
GATGCAATTTCCTCATTTTATTAGGAAAGGACAGTGGGAGTGGCACCTTCCAGGGTCAAGGAAGGCACGG
GGGAGGGGCAAACAACAGATGGCTGGCAACTAGAAGGCACAGTCGCTCGAGCCACGGAATTGTCAGTGCC
CAACAGCCGAGCCCCTGTCCAGCAGCGGGCAAGGCAGGCGGCGATGAGTTCCGCCGTGGCAAGAACTAAC
CAGGATTTATACAAGGAGGAGAAAATGAAAGCCATACGGGAAGCAATAGCATGATACAAAGGCATTAAAG
CAGCGTATCCACATAGCGTAAAAGGAGCAACATAGTTAAGAATACCAGTCAATCTTTCACAAATTTTGTA
ATCCAGAGGTTGATTATGATATCGAATTCGCGGCCGCGGCGCGCCGTCGACTTACTTGTACAGCTCGTCC
ATGCCGAGAGTGATCCCGGCGGCGGTCACGAACTCCAGCAGGACCATGTGATCGCGCTTCTCGTTGGGGT
CTTTGCTCAGCTTGGACTGGTAGCTCAGGTAGTGGTTGTCGGGCAGCAGCACGGGGCCGTCGCCGATGGG
GGTGTTCTGCTGGTAGTGGTCGGCGAGCTGCACGCCGCCGTCCTCGATGTTGTGGCGGATCTTGAAGTTG
GCCTTGATGCCGTTCTTCTGCTTGTCGGCGGTGATATAGACGTTGTGGCTGTTGTAGTTGTACTCCAGCT
TGTGCCCCAGGATGTTGCCGTCCTCCTTGAAGTCGATGCCCTTCAGCTCGATGCGGTTCACCAGGGTGTC
GCCCTCGAACTTCACCTCGGCGCGGGTCTTGTAGTTGCCGTCGTCCTTGAAGAAGATGGTGCGCTCCTGG
ACGTAGCCTTCGGGCATGGCGGACTTGAAGAAGTCGTGCTGCTTCATGTGGTCGGGGTAGCGGGCGAAGC
ACTGCACGCCGTAGCCCAGGGTGGTCACGAGGGTGGGCCAGGGCACGGGCAGCTTGCCGGTGGTGCAGAT
CAGCTTCAGGGTCAGCTTGCCGTAGGTGGCATCGCCCTCGCCCTCGCCGGACACGCTGAACTTGTGGCCG
TTTACGTCGCCGTCCAGCTCGACCAGGATGGGCACCACCCCGGTGAACAGCTCCTCGCCCTTGCTCACCA
TGGTGGCGACCGGTAGCGCTAGCTTCGAAAGATCTGGATCCCAGAAGCAAATGTAAGCAATAGATGGCTC
TGCCCTGACTTTTATGCCCAGCCCGAGCTCACTGTGTGCCGTCGGAAGGGGGGCCCAGCAGTGCCCTCGG
GCAGGCAGTGGCGGCTGCCACGCTGGACTCACTCCCCTGGCACCCTGGCGGTTGGGGGGAGCTCCTCCTC
CTCCTTCCAGGATGAAGAACAACTCATCAACTTGCAAATGTCCGGGTGAGAGGGTTGGAAAAATGAAGGC
GCCCAAACTTGACATTTGCATTTCAAACACTTATATCAGCAAAACAAATAACAGTAATTATACCATTTGC
ATATTTTGTGCAATGATTGTTTAGCGAGGTGGGGAGGAGGGGCGCCTGCTGATGCCAGCAGCCCAGCCTC
CCGCACAGCT
